>Addgene plasmid #175540 | pcDNA5/FRT/TO_CalR_HaloTag9_KDEL | addgene full sequence | sequence record 343744 | Addgene NGS Result
TCGACGGATCGGGAGATCTCCCGATCCCCTATGGTGCACTCTCAGTACAATCTGCTCTGATGCCGCATAG
TTAAGCCAGTATCTGCTCCCTGCTTGTGTGTTGGAGGTCGCTGAGTAGTGCGCGAGCAAAATTTAAGCTA
CAACAAGGCAAGGCTTGACCGACAATTGCATGAAGAATCTGCTTAGGGTTAGGCGTTTTGCGCTGCTTCG
CGATGTACGGGCCAGATATACGCGTTGACATTGATTATTGACTAGTTATTAATAGTAATCAATTACGGGG
TCATTAGTTCATAGCCCATATATGGAGTTCCGCGTTACATAACTTACGGTAAATGGCCCGCCTGGCTGAC
CGCCCAACGACCCCCGCCCATTGACGTCAATAATGACGTATGTTCCCATAGTAACGCCAATAGGGACTTT
CCATTGACGTCAATGGGTGGAGTATTTACGGTAAACTGCCCACTTGGCAGTACATCAAGTGTATCATATG
CCAAGTACGCCCCCTATTGACGTCAATGACGGTAAATGGCCCGCCTGGCATTATGCCCAGTACATGACCT
TATGGGACTTTCCTACTTGGCAGTACATCTACGTATTAGTCATCGCTATTACCATGGTGATGCGGTTTTG
GCAGTACATCAATGGGCGTGGATAGCGGTTTGACTCACGGGGATTTCCAAGTCTCCACCCCATTGACGTC
AATGGGAGTTTGTTTTGGCACCAAAATCAACGGGACTTTCCAAAATGTCGTAACAACTCCGCCCCATTGA
CGCAAATGGGCGGTAGGCGTGTACGGTGGGAGGTCTATATAAGCAGAGCTCTCCCTATCAGTGATAGAGA
TCTCCCTATCAGTGATAGAGATCGTCGACGAGCTCGTTTAGTGAACCGTCAGATCGCCTGGAGACGCCAT
CCACGCTGTTTTGACCTCCATAGAAGACACCGGGACCGATCCAGCCTCCGGACTCTAGCGTTTAAACTTA
AGCTTGGTACCGAGCTCGGATCCACTAGTCCAGTGTGGTGGAATTCTGCAGATATCCAGCAACCATGCTG
CTATCCGTGCCGTTGCTGCTCGGCCTCCTCGGCCTGGCCGTCGCCGGAGGCAGCGGAGGCAGCGAATTCG
GATCCGGATCCGAAATCGGTACTGGCTTTCCATTCGACCCCCATTATGTGGAAGTCCTGGGCGAGCGCAT
GCACTACGTCGATGTTGGTCCGCGCGATGGCACCCCTGTGCTGTTCCTGCACGGTAACCCGACCTCCTCC
TACGTGTGGCGCAACATCATCCCGCATGTTGCACCGACCCATCGCTGCATTGCTCCAGACCTGATCGGTA
TGGGCAAATCCGACAAACCAGACCTGGGTTATTTCTTCGACGACCACGTCCGCTTCATGGATGCCTTCAT
CGAAGCCCTGGGTCTGGAAGAGGTCGTCCTGGTCATTCACGACTGGGGCTCCGCTCTGGGTTTCCACTGG
GCCAAGCGCAATCCAGAGCGCGTCAAAGGTATTGCATTTATGGAGTTCATCCGCCCTATCCCGACCTGGG
ACGAATGGCCAGAATTTGCCCGCGAGACCTTCCAGGCCTTCCGCACCACCGACGTCGGCCGCAAGCTGAT
CATCGATCATAACGTTTTTATCGAGGGTACGCTGCGTATGGGTGTCGTCCGCCCGCTGACTGAAGTCGAG
ATGGACCATTACCGCGAGCCGTTCCTGAATCCTGTTGACCGCGAGCCACTGTGGCGCTTCCCAAACGAGC
TGCCAATCGCCGGTGAGCCAGCGAACATCGTCGCGCTGGTCGAAGAATACATGGACTGGCTGCACCAGTC
CCCTGTCCCGAAGCTGCTGTTCTGGGGCACCCCAGGCGTTCTGATCCCACCGGCCGAAGCCGCTCGCCTG
GCCAAAAGCCTGCCTAACTGCAAGGCTGTGGACATCGGCCCGGGTCTGAATCTGCTGCAAGAAGACAACC
CGGACCTGATCGGCAGCGAGATCGCGCGCTGGCTGTCTACTCTGGAGATTTCCGGTGGCGCTCCAGGATT
CTCCTCAATTTCCGCTAAAGATGAACTGTAGTAACCGCTCGAGTCTAGAGGGCCCGTTTAAACCCGCTGA
TCAGCCTCGACTGTGCCTTCTAGTTGCCAGCCATCTGTTGTTTGCCCCTCCCCCGTGCCTTCCTTGACCC
TGGAAGGTGCCACTCCCACTGTCCTTTCCTAATAAAATGAGGAAATTGCATCGCATTGTCTGAGTAGGTG
TCATTCTATTCTGGGGGGTGGGGTGGGGCAGGACAGCAAGGGGGAGGATTGGGAAGACAATAGCAGGCAT
GCTGGGGATGCGGTGGGCTCTATGGCTTCTGAGGCGGAAAGAACCAGCTGGGGCTCTAGGGGGTATCCCC
[124 nt withheld, positions 2381-2504]
C
[91 nt withheld, positions 2506-2596]
AGGGTGATGGTTCACGTACCTAGAAGTTCCTATTCCGAAGTTCCTATTCTCTAGAAAGTATAGGAACTTC
CTTGGCCAAAAAGCCTGAACTCACCGCGACGTCTGTCGAGAAGTTTCTGATCGAAAAGTTCGACAGCGTC
TCCGACCTGATGCAGCTCTCGGAGGGCGAAGAATCTCGTGCTTTCAGCTTCGATGTAGGAGGGCGTGGAT
ATGTCCTGCGGGTAAATAGCTGCGCCGATGGTTTCTACAAAGATCGTTATGTTTATCGGCACTTTGCATC
GGCCGCGCTCCCGATTCCGGAAGTGCTTGACATTGGGGAATTCAGCGAGAGCCTGACCTATTGCATCTCC
CGCCGTGCACAGGGTGTCACGTTGCAAGACCTGCCTGAAACCGAACTGCCCGCTGTTCTGCAGCCGGTCG
CGGAGGCCATGGATGCGATCGCTGCGGCCGATCTTAGCCAGACGAGCGGGTTCGGCCCATTCGGACCGCA
AGGAATCGGTCAATACACTACATGGCGTGATTTCATATGCGCGATTGCTGATCCCCATGTGTATCACTGG
CAAACTGTGATGGACGACACCGTCAGTGCGTCCGTCGCGCAGGCTCTCGATGAGCTGATGCTTTGGGCCG
AGGACTGCCCCGAAGTCCGGCACCTCGTGCACGCGGATTTCGGCTCCAACAATGTCCTGACGGACAATGG
CCGCATAACAGCGGTCATTGACTGGAGCGAGGCGATGTTCGGGGATTCCCAATACGAGGTCGCCAACATC
TTCTTCTGGAGGCCGTGGTTGGCTTGTATGGAGCAGCAGACGCGCTACTTCGAGCGGAGGCATCCGGAGC
TTGCAGGATCGCCGCGGCTCCGGGCGTATATGCTCCGCATTGGTCTTGACCAACTCTATCAGAGCTTGGT
TGACGGCAATTTCGATGATGCAGCTTGGGCGCAGGGTCGATGCGACGCAATCGTCCGATCCGGAGCCGGG
ACTGTCGGGCGTACACAAATCGCCCGCAGAAGCGCGGCCGTCTGGACCGATGGCTGTGTAGAAGTACTCG
CCGATAGTGGAAACCGACGCCCCAGCACTCGTCCGAGGGCAAAGGAATAGCACGTACTACGAGATTTCGA
TTCCACCGCCGCCTTCTATGAAAGGTTGGGCTTCGGAATCGTTTTCCGGGACGCCGGCTGGATGATCCTC
CAGCGCGGGGATCTCATGCTGGAGTTCTTCGCCCACCCCAACTTGTTTATTGCAGCTTATAATGGTTACA
AATAAAGCAATAGCATCACAAATTTCACAAATAAAGCATTTTTTTCACTGCATTCTAGTTGTGGTTTGTC
CAAACTCATCAATGTATCTTATCATGTCTGTATACCGTCGACCTCTAGCTAGAGCTTGGCGTAATCATGG
TCATAGCTGTTTCCTGTGTGAAATTGTTATCCGCTCACAATTCCACACAACATACGAGCCGGAAGCATAA
AGTGTAAAGCCTGGGGTGCCTAATGAGTGAGCTAACTCACATTAATTGCGTTGCGCTCACTGCCCGCTTT
CCAGTCGGGAAACCTGTCGTGCCAGCTGCATTAATGAATCGGCCAACGCGCGGGGAGAGGCGGTTTGCGT
ATTGGGCGCTCTTCCGCTTCCTCGCTCACTGACTCGCTGCGCTCGGTCGTTCGGCTGCGGCGAGCGGTAT
CAGCTCACTCAAAGGCGGTAATACGGTTATCCACAGAATCAGGGGATAACGCAGGAAAGAACATGTGAGC
AAAAGGCCAGCAAAAGGCCAGGAACCGTAAAAAGGCCGCGTTGCTGGCGTTTTTCCATAGGCTCCGCCCC
CCTGACGAGCATCACAAAAATCGACGCTCAAGTCAGAGGTGGCGAAACCCGACAGGACTATAAAGATACC
AGGCGTTTCCCCCTGGAAGCTCCCTCGTGCGCTCTCCTGTTCCGACCCTGCCGCTTACCGGATACCTGTC
CGCCTTTCTCCCTTCGGGAAGCGTGGCGCTTTCTCATAGCTCACGCTGTAGGTATCTCAGTTCGGTGTAG
GTCGTTCGCTCCAAGCTGGGCTGTGTGCACGAACCCCCCGTTCAGCCCGACCGCTGCGCCTTATCCGGTA
ACTATCGTCTTGAGTCCAACCCGGTAAGACACGACTTATCGCCACTGGCAGCAGCCACTGGTAACAGGAT
TAGCAGAGCGAGGTATGTAGGCGGTGCTACAGAGTTCTTGAAGTGGTGGCCTAACTACGGCTACACTAGA
AGAACAGTATTTGGTATCTGCGCTCTGCTGAAGCCAGTTACCTTCGGAAAAAGAGTTGGTAGCTCTTGAT
CCGGCAAACAAACCACCGCTGGTAGCGGTGGTTTTTTTGTTTGCAAGCAGCAGATTACGCGCAGAAAAAA
AGGATCTCAAGAAGATCCTTTGATCTTTTCTACGGGGTCTGACGCTCAGTGGAACGAAAACTCACGTTAA
GGGATTTTGGTCATGAGATTATCAAAAAGGATCTTCACCTAGATCCTTTTAAATTAAAAATGAAGTTTTA
AATCAATCTAAAGTATATATGAGTAAACTTGGTCTGACAGTTACCAATGCTTAATCAGTGAGGCACCTAT
CTCAGCGATCTGTCTATTTCGTTCATCCATAGTTGCCTGACTCCCCGTCGTGTAGATAACTACGATACGG
GAGGGCTTACCATCTGGCCCCAGTGCTGCAATGATACCGCGAGACCCACGCTCACCGGCTCCAGATTTAT
CAGCAATAAACCAGCCAGCCGGAAGGGCCGAGCGCAGAAGTGGTCCTGCAACTTTATCCGCCTCCATCCA
GTCTATTAATTGTTGCCGGGAAGCTAGAGTAAGTAGTTCGCCAGTTAATAGTTTGCGCAACGTTGTTGCC
ATTGCTACAGGCATCGTGGTGTCACGCTCGTCGTTTGGTATGGCTTCATTCAGCTCCGGTTCCCAACGAT
CAAGGCGAGTTACATGATCCCCCATGTTGTGCAAAAAAGCGGTTAGCTCCTTCGGTCCTCCGATCGTTGT
CAGAAGTAAGTTGGCCGCAGTGTTATCACTCATGGTTATGGCAGCACTGCATAATTCTCTTACTGTCATG
CCATCCGTAAGATGCTTTTCTGTGACTGGTGAGTACTCAACCAAGTCATTCTGAGAATAGTGTATGCGGC
GACCGAGTTGCTCTTGCCCGGCGTCAATACGGGATAATACCGCGCCACATAGCAGAACTTTAAAAGTGCT
CATCATTGGAAAACGTTCTTCGGGGCGAAAACTCTCAAGGATCTTACCGCTGTTGAGATCCAGTTCGATG
TAACCCACTCGTGCACCCAACTGATCTTCAGCATCTTTTACTTTCACCAGCGTTTCTGGGTGAGCAAAAA
CAGGAAGGCAAAATGCCGCAAAAAAGGGAATAAGGGCGACACGGAAATGTTGAATACTCATACTCTTCCT
TTTTCAATATTATTGAAGCATTTATCAGGGTTATTGTCTCATGAGCGGATACATATTTGAATGTATTTAG
AAAAATAAACAAATAGGGGTTCCGCGCACATTTCCCCGAAAAGTGCCACCTGACG
Features (pLannotate 1.2.2; 21 found; start..end, strand, type, name):
     30..82      -  misc_feature   bom (fragment): basis of mobility region from pBR322
    237..616     +  enhancer       CMV enhancer: human cytomegalovirus immediate early enhancer
    617..820     +  promoter       CMV promoter: human cytomegalovirus (CMV) immediate early promoter
    822..841     +  promoter       PLtetO-1 promoter (fragment): modified phage lambda PL promoter with tet operator sites (Lutz and Bujard, 1997)
    843..862     +  promoter       PLtetO-1 promoter (fragment): modified phage lambda PL promoter with tet operator sites (Lutz and Bujard, 1997)
    870..903     +  promoter       TRE3GV promoter (fragment): 3rd-generation Tet-responsive promoter that can be activated by binding of Tet-On® 3G, optimized for retroviral and lentiviral vectors
   1132..2015    +  CDS            HaloTag® (fragment): modified bacterial dehalogenase that forms covalent bonds with chloroalkane derivatives
   2111..2335    +  polyA_signal   bGH poly(A) signal: bovine growth hormone polyadenylation signal
   2339..2360    +  promoter       SV40 promoter (fragment): SV40 enhancer and early promoter
   2381..2614    +  rep_origin     f1 ori (fragment) (sequence partly withheld): f1 bacteriophage origin of replication; arrow indicates direction of (+) strand synthesis
   2619..2666    +  protein_bind   FRT: FLP-mediated recombination occurs in the 8-bp core sequence TCTAGAAA (Turan and Bode, 2011). FLP recombinase from the Saccharomyces cerevisiae 2μ plasmid
   2674..3696    +  CDS            HygR: aminoglycoside phosphotransferase from E. coli; aph(4)-Ia; confers resistance to hygromycin
   3706..3831    +  CDS            ble (fragment): BLE_KLEPN - Experimental evidence at protein level: Swiss-Prot protein existence level 1. Binding protein with a strong affinity to the bleomycin family of antibiotics. Binds to CL990; an antimitotic-antibiotic compound. From Klebsiella pneumoniae.
   3826..3947    +  polyA_signal   SV40 poly(A) signal: SV40 polyadenylation signal
   4020..4036    -  protein_bind   lac operator: The lac repressor binds to the lac operator to inhibit transcription in E. coli. This inhibition can be relieved by adding lactose or isopropyl-β-D-thiogalactopyranoside (IPTG). lac repressor encoded by lacI
   4044..4074    -  promoter       lac promoter: promoter for the E. coli lac operon
   4089..4110    -  protein_bind   CAP binding site: CAP binding activates transcription in the presence of cAMP. E. coli catabolite activator protein
   4123..4215    -  CDS            lacI (fragment): lac repressor; lacI; The lac repressor binds to the lac operator to inhibit transcription in E. coli. This inhibition can be relieved by adding lactose or isopropyl-β-D-thiogalactopyranoside (IPTG).
   4398..4986    -  rep_origin     ori: high-copy-number ColE1/pMB1/pBR322/pUC origin of replication
   5157..6017    -  CDS            AmpR: β-lactamase; bla; confers resistance to ampicillin, carbenicillin, and related antibiotics
   6018..6122    -  promoter       AmpR promoter: bla
