[The description below was written by a language model from this plasmid's Addgene catalogue record and pLannotate feature annotations shown in this document.]
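Description:
pcDNA5/FRT/TO_CalR_HaloTag9_KDEL is a mammalian expression plasmid of about 6.2 kb, built on the pcDNA5/FRT/TO backbone, for expressing the self-labelling protein HaloTag9 in the endoplasmic reticulum. In bacteria it is maintained through a high-copy ColE1/pUC-type origin and selected with ampicillin via the β-lactamase gene and its own promoter. The remnants of lac regulatory sequences, a bom fragment and a partial f1 origin are backbone carry-over.

The expression cassette consists of the human CMV immediate-early enhancer and promoter, followed by short sequences annotated as tet-operator-containing fragments. This is consistent with the tetracycline-regulated "TO" design, in which transcription is held off in cells expressing the Tet repressor and induced with tetracycline or doxycycline, and is constitutive in cells without the repressor. Downstream lies the HaloTag coding sequence, terminated by the bovine growth hormone polyadenylation signal. HaloTag9 is defined in the record as HaloTag7 carrying the Q165H and P174R substitutions. According to the insert name, it is flanked by a CalR element at the N-terminus and a C-terminal KDEL ER-retention motif. CalR is presumably a calreticulin-derived ER-targeting signal, although the record does not spell this out. Neither flanking element is annotated separately in the feature table.

An FRT site sits directly upstream of a hygromycin resistance gene that has an SV40 poly(A) signal but no annotated promoter of its own. This arrangement allows FLP-mediated integration into a host line carrying a matching genomic FRT site, where hygromycin resistance selects for correct single-copy insertion. HaloTag binds chloroalkane-linked fluorophores covalently, and the associated work concerns HaloTag variants for fluorescence lifetime multiplexing, so the construct serves as an ER-localised labelling marker for live-cell imaging.
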