Addgene plasmid #175540: pcDNA5/FRT/TO_CalR_HaloTag9_KDEL
Purpose: Expression of HaloTag9 in the endoplasmid reticulum of mammalian cells
Depositing lab: Kai Johnsson. Depositing organization: Max Planck Institute for Medical Research. Publication: Engineered HaloTag variants for fluorescence lifetime multiplexing. Frei MS, Tarnawski M, Roberti MJ, Koch B, Hiblot J, Johnsson K. Nat Methods. 2021 Dec 16. pii: 10.1038/s41592-021-01341-x. doi: 10.1038/s41592-021-01341-x. PubMed 34916672.
Backbone
  Vector backbone: pCDNA5/FR/TO
  Vector type: Mammalian Expression
  Selectable markers: Hygromycin
Growth in bacteria
  Bacterial resistance: Ampicillin, 100 μg/mL
  Growth temperature: 37°C
  Growth strain: DH5alpha
  Copy number: High Copy
Gene/Insert
  Gene/Insert name: CalR-HaloTag9-KDEL (alt name: CalR-HaloTag9-KDEL)
  Species: H. sapiens (human)
  Mutation: HaloTag9 = HaloTag7-Q165H-P174R
  Cloning method: Gibson Cloning
Terms and licenses: Academic/Nonprofit Terms; Industry Terms: Not Available to Industry
How to cite: pcDNA5/FRT/TO_CalR_HaloTag9_KDEL was a gift from Kai Johnsson (Addgene plasmid # 175540 ; http://n2t.net/addgene:175540 ; RRID:Addgene_175540)
